Addgene plasmid #12731: DCT.VV.Orf43
Purpose: This plasmid was designed for screening purposes and may contain discrepancies relative to the current canonical GenBank version of the gene.
Depositing lab: Jack Bennink & Jon Yewdell. Depositing organization: National Institute of Allergy and Infectious Diseases (NIAID). Publication: Identification of poxvirus CD8+ T cell determinants to enable rational design and characterization of smallpox vaccines. Tscharke DC, Karupiah G, Zhou J, Palmore T, Irvine KR, Haeryfar SM, Williams S, Sidney J, Sette A, Bennink JR, Yewdell JW. J Exp Med. 2005 January 3; 201(1): 95–104. 10.1084/jem.20041912 PubMed 15623576.
Backbone
  Vector backbone: pcDNA 3.1D V5-His-TOPO
  Backbone manufacturer: Invitrogen
  Backbone size w/o insert (bp): 5514
  Vector type: Mammalian Expression
  Selectable markers: Neomycin (select with G418)
Growth in bacteria
  Bacterial resistance: Ampicillin, 100 μg/mL
  Growth temperature: 37°C
  Growth strain: DH5alpha
  Copy number: High Copy
Gene/Insert
  Gene/Insert name: VV.Orf43
  Species: Vaccinia Virus
  Insert size (bp): 243
  Cloning method: Restriction Enzyme; 5′ cloning site BamHI (not destroyed); 3′ cloning site BamHI (not destroyed)
  Sequencing primers: 5′ Universal T7
Terms and licenses: Academic/Nonprofit Terms; Industry Terms: Not Available to Industry
Depositor comments: Please see the Vaccinia kit page ( https://www.addgene.org/vvorf/ ) for more information. The kit page contains the supplemental VVOrfData spreadsheet, which includes important information about this plasmid. The plasmid and insert names provided here relate only to this library. The name of the ORF (if present) in VACV strain Copenhagen and the name of the ORF (if annotated) in VACV strain WR sequence can be found in VVOrfData spreadsheet. Please note that the amino acid sequence given for each ORF in the spreadsheet may contain some errors. Additionally, changes from the expected sequence may be present in these plasmids. Please see Addgene's quality control sequence and sequencing notes in the VVOrfData spreadsheet before ordering this plasmid.
How to cite: DCT.VV.Orf43 was a gift from Jack Bennink & Jon Yewdell (Addgene plasmid # 12731 ; http://n2t.net/addgene:12731 ; RRID:Addgene_12731)
