[The description below was written by a language model from this plasmid's Addgene catalogue record.]
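Description:
DCT.VV.Orf43 is a mammalian expression plasmid built on the commercial pcDNA 3.1D V5-His-TOPO backbone (about 5.5 kb without insert) and carrying a short, 243 bp open reading frame from vaccinia virus. It is propagated in E. coli as a high-copy plasmid under ampicillin selection, and it also carries a neomycin resistance marker that allows G418 selection of transfected mammalian cells. The record does not list the promoter or other individual features. Vectors of the pcDNA3.1 family generally drive the insert from the CMV immediate-early promoter, with an upstream T7 promoter site, which fits the T7 sequencing primer named in the entry. The backbone name indicates that C-terminal V5 epitope and polyhistidine tags are available, but the record does not say whether the ORF is in frame with them. The insert is recorded as flanked by intact BamHI sites on both sides.

The plasmid is one member of a library of individually cloned vaccinia virus ORFs, made for screening to identify poxvirus CD8+ T cell determinants in support of smallpox vaccine design and characterization. In such a screen, each ORF is expressed in mammalian cells so that peptides derived from it can be presented to virus-specific T cells. The name "Orf43" is meaningful only within this library. The corresponding gene designations in the Copenhagen and WR strains are given in a supplementary spreadsheet rather than in the record itself. The depositors caution that the construct was built for screening, and that the insert may differ from the canonical GenBank sequence or from the expected sequence, so the sequence should be verified before the plasmid is used for work that depends on an exact protein product.
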