>Addgene plasmid #12731 | DCT.VV.Orf43 | addgene partial sequence | sequence record 19126 | T7 5'-TAATACGACTCACTATAGGG-3'
AAATGCATTAAATAATTCCAATAGAGCGATTTTTGTTCCTATAGGACCTTCCAACTGTGGATACTCTGTA
TTGTTAATAGATATATTAATACTTTTGTCGGGTAACAGAGGTTCTACGTCTTTTAAAAATAAAAGTTTGA
TAACATCTGGCCTGTTCATAAATAAAAACTTGGCGATTCTATATATACTCTTATTATCAAATCTAGCCAT
TGTCTTATAAGCCATTCCCGGGGATTCCAATAAAGGGTCAAGAACATTCTGCCAAATATCCGCACAGTGG
CGGCCGCTCGAGTCTAGAGGGGCCGCGGGTTCGAAGTAAGCCTATCCCTAACCCTCTCCTCGGTCTCGAT
TCTACGCGTACCGGTCATCATCACCATCACCATTGAGTTTAAACCCGCTGATCAGCCTCGACTGTGCCTT
CTAGTTGCCAGCCATCTGTTGTTTGCCCCTCCCCCGTGCCTTCCTTGACCCTGGAAGGTGCCACTCCCAC
TGTCCTTTCCTAATAAAATGAGGAAATTGCATCGCATTGTCTGAGTAGGTTCTTCATCTGGGGGGGGGGG
GGGGGGTGGGGCAGGACGCAAGGGGGGAAGAATTGGGAAGACAATAGCAGGCATGCTGGGGGATGCGGTG
GGCTCTATGGCTTCTGAGGCGGAAAGAACCAGCTGGGGCTCTAGGGGGTATCCCACGCGCCCTGTAG
